Addgene plasmid #144069: TFORF0555
Purpose: Lentiviral vector for overexpressing transcription factor ORFs with unique 24-bp barcodes. Barcodes facilitate identification of transcription factors in pooled screens.
Depositing lab: Feng Zhang. Depositing organization: Broad Institute. Publication: A transcription factor atlas of directed differentiation. Joung J, Ma S, Tay T, Geiger-Schuller KR, Kirchgatterer PC, Verdine VK, Guo B, Arias-Garcia MA, Allen WE, Singh A, Kuksenko O, Abudayyeh OO, Gootenberg JS, Fu Z, Macrae RK, Buenrostro JD, Regev A, Zhang F. Cell. 2023 Jan 5;186(1):209-229.e26. doi: 10.1016/j.cell.2022.11.026. PubMed 36608654.
Backbone
  Vector backbone: pLX_TRC317
  Backbone manufacturer: Broad Institute Genetic Perturbation Platform
  Backbone size w/o insert (bp): 8264
  Vector type: Mammalian Expression, Lentiviral
  Selectable markers: Puromycin
Growth in bacteria
  Bacterial resistance: Ampicillin, 100 μg/mL
  Growth temperature: 37°C
  Growth strain: NEB Stable
  Copy number: High Copy
Gene/Insert
  Gene/Insert name: ZNF613
  Species: H. sapiens (human)
  Insert size (bp): 1847
  Entrez Gene: ZNF613 (a.k.a. FLJ13590)
  Promoter: EF1a
  Cloning method: Unknown
  Sequencing primers: 5′ GGGTGGAGACTGAAGTTAGGCCAG; 3′ CACATAGCGTAAAAGGAGCAACATAG
Terms and licenses: Academic/Nonprofit Terms; Industry Terms: Not Available to Industry
Depositor comments: XM_017027315,NM_024840,ENST00000391794 . The transcription factor ORF portion of this plasmid was synthesized by Genewiz. Please test multiple small colonies in case of plasmid recombination. To make this collection available in a timely manner, a portion of this collection was not fully sequenced by Addgene. If an Addgene verified full plasmid sequence is not available, please contact us prior to placing an order to request the full sequence.
How to cite: TFORF0555 was a gift from Feng Zhang (Addgene plasmid # 144069 ; http://n2t.net/addgene:144069 ; RRID:Addgene_144069)
