[The description below was written by a language model from this plasmid's Addgene catalogue record and pLannotate feature annotations shown in this document.]
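Description:
TFORF0555 is a third-generation-style, self-inactivating lentiviral expression plasmid built on the pLX_TRC317 backbone, carrying the human zinc-finger gene ZNF613 as one member of a barcoded transcription factor ORF collection. In bacteria it is maintained through a high-copy ColE1/pUC-type origin and selected with ampicillin via the β-lactamase gene. An f1 origin and remnants of a lac/lacZα cloning region flanked by T3 and T7 promoters are also present in the backbone. The depositor notes that the plasmid can recombine during propagation, as is common for LTR-containing vectors, and that the available sequence is a partial NGS result rather than a fully verified one.

The viral genome is transcribed from an RSV promoter fused to a truncated HIV-1 5' LTR. This is followed by the Ψ packaging signal with a gag fragment, the Rev response element for Rev-dependent nuclear export, a cPPT/CTS and a ΔU3 3' LTR that inactivates LTR promoter activity after integration. Within this unit, an SV40 early promoter drives puromycin N-acetyltransferase for selection of transduced mammalian cells. A separate EF-1α promoter drives strong constitutive expression of the ZNF613 ORF, which was made synthetically. A WPRE downstream of the ORF enhances transcript stability and expression. The short sequence between the ORF and the WPRE is annotated only as a U6 promoter fragment. The unique 24-bp barcode described for the collection is not explicitly annotated in the feature table, so its position cannot be confirmed from the record.

The construct is intended for overexpressing ZNF613 in mammalian cells by lentiviral transduction. Its main use is in pooled screens, where barcode readout identifies which transcription factor each cell received, as in directed differentiation studies.
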