Features (pLannotate 1.2.2; 31 found; start..end, strand, type, name):
      5..231     +  promoter       RSV promoter: Rous sarcoma virus enhancer/promoter
    232..412     +  LTR            5' LTR (truncated): truncated 5' long terminal repeat (LTR) from HIV-1
    459..584     +  misc_feature   HIV-1 Ψ: packaging signal of human immunodeficiency virus type 1
    568..931     +  CDS            HIV-1 gag (fragment): gag protein from human immunodeficiency virus 1; gag
   1077..1310    +  misc_feature   RRE: The Rev response element (RRE) of HIV-1 allows for Rev-dependent mRNA export from the nucleus to the cytoplasm.
   1687..1713    +  CDS            Rev (fragment): human immunodeficiency virus 1 (HIV-1) Rev protein; rev; enhances nuclear export of unspliced and incompletely spliced viral mRNAs
   1720..1743    +  promoter       SV40 promoter (fragment): SV40 early promoter
   1744..1815    +  promoter       SV40 promoter (fragment): SV40 enhancer and early promoter
   1839..1974    +  rep_origin     SV40 ori: SV40 origin of replication
   2020..2616    +  CDS            PuroR (fragment): puromycin N-acetyltransferase; pac from Streptomyces; confers resistance to puromycin
   2665..2782    +  misc_feature   cPPT/CTS: central polypurine tract and central termination sequence of HIV-1
   2847..2913    +  CDS            small t antigen (fragment): SV40 (simian virus 40) small t antigen
   2920..4098    +  promoter       EF-1α promoter: strong constitutive promoter for human elongation factor EF-1α
   4115..5857    +  CDS            ZNF613 (fragment): ZN613_HUMAN - Experimental evidence at protein level: Swiss-Prot protein existence level 1. May be involved in transcriptional regulation. From Homo sapiens (Human).
   5873..5926    +  promoter       U6 promoter (fragment): RNA polymerase III promoter for human U6 snRNA
   5968..6556    +  misc_feature   WPRE: woodchuck hepatitis virus posttranscriptional regulatory element
   6607..6626    +  misc_feature   cPPT/CTS (fragment): central polypurine tract and central termination sequence of HIV-1
   6628..6861    +  LTR            3' LTR (ΔU3): self-inactivating 3' long terminal repeat (LTR) from HIV-1
   6939..7060    +  polyA_signal   SV40 poly(A) signal: SV40 polyadenylation signal
   7100..7235    +  rep_origin     SV40 ori: SV40 origin of replication
   7256..7274    -  promoter       T7 promoter: promoter for bacteriophage T7 RNA polymerase
   7282..7437    +  CDS            lacZα (fragment): LacZα fragment of β-galactosidase; lacZ fragment
   7442..7870    +  rep_origin     f1 ori (sequence partly withheld): f1 bacteriophage origin of replication; arrow indicates direction of (+) strand synthesis
   7923..8027    +  promoter       AmpR promoter: bla
   8028..8888    +  CDS            AmpR: β-lactamase; bla; confers resistance to ampicillin, carbenicillin, and related antibiotics
   9059..9647    +  rep_origin     ori: high-copy-number ColE1/pMB1/pBR322/pUC origin of replication
   9830..9922    +  CDS            lacI (fragment): lac repressor; lacI; The lac repressor binds to the lac operator to inhibit transcription in E. coli. This inhibition can be relieved by adding lactose or isopropyl-β-D-thiogalactopyranoside (IPTG).
   9935..9956    +  protein_bind   CAP binding site: CAP binding activates transcription in the presence of cAMP. E. coli catabolite activator protein
   9971..10001   +  promoter       lac promoter: promoter for the E. coli lac operon
  10009..10025   +  protein_bind   lac operator: The lac repressor binds to the lac operator to inhibit transcription in E. coli. This inhibition can be relieved by adding lactose or isopropyl-β-D-thiogalactopyranoside (IPTG). lac repressor encoded by lacI
  10070..10088   +  promoter       T3 promoter: promoter for bacteriophage T3 RNA polymerase
>Addgene plasmid #144069 | TFORF0555 | addgene full sequence | sequence record 397530 | Addgene Partial NGS Result
TTAATGTAGTCTTATGCAATACTCTTGTAGTCTTGCAACATGGTAACGATGAGTTAGCAACATGCCTTAC
AAGGAGAGAAAAAGCACCGTGCATGCCGATTGGTGGAAGTAAGGTGGTACGATCGTGCCTTATTAGGAAG
GCAACAGACGGGTCTGACATGGATTGGACGAACCACTGAATTGCCGCATTGCAGAGATATTGTATTTAAG
TGCCTAGCTCGATACATAAACGGGTCTCTCTGGTTAGACCAGATCTGAGCCTGGGAGCTCTCTGGCTAAC
TAGGGAACCCACTGCTTAAGCCTCAATAAAGCTTGCCTTGAGTGCTTCAAGTAGTGTGTGCCCGTCTGTT
GTGTGACTCTGGTAACTAGAGATCCCTCAGACCCTTTTAGTCAGTGTGGAAAATCTCTAGCAGTGGCGCC
CGAACAGGGACTTGAAAGCGAAAGGGAAACCAGAGGAGCTCTCTCGACGCAGGACTCGGCTTGCTGAAGC
GCGCACGGCAAGAGGCGAGGGGCGGCGACTGGTGAGTACGCCAAAAATTTTGACTAGCGGAGGCTAGAAG
GAGAGAGATGGGTGCGAGAGCGTCAGTATTAAGCGGGGGAGAATTAGATCGCGATGGGAAAAAATTCGGT
TAAGGCCAGGGGGAAAGAAAAAATATAAATTAAAACATATAGTATGGGCAAGCAGGGAGCTAGAACGATT
CGCAGTTAATCCTGGCCTGTTAGAAACATCAGAAGGCTGTAGACAAATACTGGGACAGCTACAACCATCC
CTTCAGACAGGATCAGAAGAACTTAGATCATTATATAATACAGTAGCAACCCTCTATTGTGTGCATCAAA
GGATAGAGATAAAAGACACCAAGGAAGCTTTAGACAAGATAGAGGAAGAGCAAAACAAAAGTAAGACCAC
CGCACAGCAAGCGGCCGCTGATCTTCAGACCTGGAGGAGGAGATATGAGGGACAATTGGAGAAGTGAATT
ATATAAATATAAAGTAGTAAAAATTGAACCATTAGGAGTAGCACCCACCAAGGCAAAGAGAAGAGTGGTG
CAGAGAGAAAAAAGAGCAGTGGGAATAGGAGCTTTGTTCCTTGGGTTCTTGGGAGCAGCAGGAAGCACTA
TGGGCGCAGCGTCAATGACGCTGACGGTACAGGCCAGACAATTATTGTCTGGTATAGTGCAGCAGCAGAA
CAATTTGCTGAGGGCTATTGAGGCGCAACAGCATCTGTTGCAACTCACAGTCTGGGGCATCAAGCAGCTC
CAGGCAAGAATCCTGGCTGTGGAAAGATACCTAAAGGATCAACAGCTCCTGGGGATTTGGGGTTGCTCTG
GAAAACTCATTTGCACCACTGCTGTGCCTTGGAATGCTAGTTGGAGTAATAAATCTCTGGAACAGATTTG
GAATCACACGACCTGGATGGAGTGGGACAGAGAAATTAACAATTACACAAGCTTAATACACTCCTTAATT
GAAGAATCGCAAAACCAGCAAGAAAAGAATGAACAAGAATTATTGGAATTAGATAAATGGGCAAGTTTGT
GGAATTGGTTTAACATAACAAATTGGCTGTGGTATATAAAATTATTCATAATGATAGTAGGAGGCTTGGT
AGGTTTAAGAATAGTTTTTGCTGTACTTTCTATAGTGAATAGAGTTAGGCAGGGATATTCACCATTATCG
TTTCAGACCCACCTCCCAACCCCGAGGGGACCCATGCATTGCATCTCAATTAGTCAGCAACCAGGTGTGG
AAAGTCCCCAGGCTCCCCAGCAGGCAGAAGTATGCAAAGCATGCGTCTCAATTAGTCAGCAACCATAGTC
CCGCCCCTAACTCCGCCCATCCCGCCCCTAACTCCGCCCAGTTCCGCCCATTCTCCGCCCCATGGCTGAC
TAATTTTTTTTATTTATGCAGAGGCCGAGGCCGCCTCGGCCTCTGAGCTATTCCAGAAGTAGTGAGGAGG
CTTTTTTGGAGGCCTAGGCTTTTGCAAAAAGCTTTCTAGAGGTACCACCGGAGCTTACCATGACCGAGTA
CAAGCCCACGGTGCGCCTCGCCACCCGCGACGACGTCCCCAGGGCCGTACGCACCCTCGCCGCCGCGTTC
GCCGACTACCCCGCCACGCGCCACACCGTCGATCCGGACCGCCACATCGAGCGGGTCACCGAGCTGCAAG
AACTCTTCCTCACGCGCGTCGGGCTCGACATCGGCAAGGTGTGGGTCGCGGACGACGGCGCCGCCGTGGC
GGTCTGGACCACGCCGGAGAGCGTCGAAGCGGGGGCGGTGTTCGCCGAGATCGGCCCGCGCATGGCCGAG
TTGAGCGGTTCCCGGCTGGCCGCGCAGCAACAGATGGAAGGCCTCCTGGCGCCGCACCGGCCCAAGGAGC
CCGCGTGGTTCCTGGCCACCGTCGGCGTCTCGCCCGACCACCAGGGCAAGGGTCTGGGCAGCGCCGTCGT
GCTCCCCGGAGTGGAGGCGGCCGAGCGCGCCGGGGTGCCCGCCTTCCTGGAGACCTCCGCGCCCCGCAAC
CTCCCCTTCTACGAGCGGCTCGGCTTCACCGTCACCGCCGACGTCGAGGTGCCCGAAGGACCGCGCACCT
GGTGCATGACCCGCAAGCCCGGTGCCAGTTAACGAATTCTAGATCTTGAGACAAATGGCAGTATTCATCC
ACAATTTTAAAAGAAAAGGGGGGATTGGGGGGTACAGTGCAGGGGAAAGAATAGTAGACATAATAGCAAC
AGACATACAAACTAAAGAATTACAAAAACAAATTACAAAAATTCAAAATTTTCGGGTTTATTACAGGGAC
AGCAGAGATCCACTTTGGCGCCGGCTCGAGGCCTGCAGGTGCAAAGATGGATAAAGTTTTAAACAGAGAG
GAATCTTTGCAGCTAATGGACCTTCTAGGTCTTGAAAGGAGTGGGAATTGGCTCCGGTGCCCGTCAGTGG
GCAGAGCGCACATCGCCCACAGTCCCCGAGAAGTTGGGGGGAGGGGTCGGCAATTGAACCGGTGCCTAGA
GAAGGTGGCGCGGGGTAAACTGGGAAAGTGATGTCGTGTACTGGCTCCGCCTTTTTCCCGAGGGTGGGGG
AGAACCGTATATAAGTGCAGTAGTCGCCGTGAACGTTCTTTTTCGCAACGGGTTTGCCGCCAGAACACAG
GTAAGTGCCGTGTGTGGTTCCCGCGGGCCTGGCCTCTTTACGGGTTATGGCCCTTGCGTGCCTTGAATTA
CTTCCACCTGGCTGCAGTACGTGATTCTTGATCCCGAGCTTCGGGTTGGAAGTGGGTGGGAGAGTTCGAG
GCCTTGCGCTTAAGGAGCCCCTTCGCCTCGTGCTTGAGTTGAGGCCTGGCCTGGGCGCTGGGGCCGCCGC
GTGCGAATCTGGTGGCACCTTCGCGCCTGTCTCGCTGCTTTCGATAAGTCTCTAGCCATTTAAAATTTTT
GATGACCTGCTGCGACGCTTTTTTTCTGGCAAGATAGTCTTGTAAATGCGGGCCAAGATCTGCACACTGG
TATTTCGGTTTTTGGGGCCGCGGGCGGCGACGGGGCCCGTGCGTCCCAGCGCACATGTTCGGCGAGGCGG
GGCCTGCGAGCGCGGCCACCGAGAATCGGACGGGGGTAGTCTCAAGCTGGCCGGCCTGCTCTGGTGCCTG
GCCTCGCGCCGCCGTGTATCGCCCCGCCCTGGGCGGCAAGGCTGGCCCGGTCGGCACCAGTTGCGTGAGC
GGAAAGATGGCCGCTTCCCGGCCCTGCTGCAGGGAGCTCAAAATGGAGGACGCGGCGCTCGGGAGAGCGG
GCGGGTGAGTCACCCACACAAAGGAAAAGGGCCTTTCCGTCCTCAGCCGTCGCTTCATGTGACTCCACGG
AGTACCGGGCGCCGTCCAGGCACCTCGATTAGTTCTCGAGCTTTTGGAGTACGTCGTCTTTAGGTTGGGG
GGAGGGGTTTTATGCGATGGAGTTTCCCCACACTGAGTGGGTGGAGACTGAAGTTAGGCCAGCTTGGCAC
TTGATGTAATTCTCCTTGGAATTTGCCCTTTTTGAGTTTGGATCTTGGTTCATTCTCAAGCCTCAGACAG
TGGTTCAAAGTTTTTTTCTTCCATTTCAGGTGTCGTGAGGCTAGCACCGCCACCATGTTGGAGAACTATA
GCAACCTCGTGTCAGTGGGGTATCAAGCCAGCAAACCAGATGCACTCTTCAAGTTGGAACAAGGAGAGCC
ATGGACAGTAGAAAATGAAATCCACAGCCAAATCTGTCCAGAAATCAAGAAAGTTGACAATCATCTACAG
ATGCACTCACAAAAGCAAAGATGTCTGAAGAGAGTGGAACAATGCCATAAACATAATGCATTTGGAAACA
TCATTCATCAGAGGAAAAGTGATTTTCCTTTAAGGCAAAATCATGATACATTTGACTTACATGGGAAAAT
ACTGAAATCAAATTTAAGTTTAGTCAACCAGAACAAAAGGTATGAAATCAAGAATTCTGTGGGGGTTAAT
GGAGATGGGAAATCCTTCCTTCATGCCAAGCATGAACAATTTCATAATGAAATGAACTTCCCCGAAGGTG
GAAATTCTGTGAATACAAATTCACAATTCATTAAGCATCAGCGAACTCAAAACATAGATAAACCCCATGT
ATGCACTGAGTGTGGGAAGGCTTTCCTCAAGAAGTCTCGCCTCATCTATCATCAGAGAGTTCACACTGGG
GAGAAACCTCATGGATGCAGTATATGTGGGAAAGCCTTCTCCAGAAAGTCCGGGCTCACTGAACACCAGA
GAAACCACACAGGAGAGAAACCCTATGAATGCACTGAATGTGACAAAGCATTCCGCTGGAAATCACAGCT
CAATGCACACCAGAAAATTCATACAGGAGAGAAGTCATATATATGCAGTGATTGTGGAAAAGGCTTCATC
AAGAAGTCTCGGCTCATTAATCATCAGAGAGTTCATACAGGAGAGAAACCACATGGATGCAGCCTGTGTG
GGAAGGCCTTCTCCAAAAGGTCCAGGCTCACTGAACACCAGAGAACTCATACAGGAGAGAAACCCTATGA
ATGCACTGAATGTGACAAAGCATTCCGCTGGAAATCACAGCTCAATGCACATCAGAAAGCTCACACAGGA
GAGAAGTCATATATATGCCGTGATTGTGGAAAAGGCTTCATTCAGAAGGGAAATCTCATTGTACATCAGC
GAATTCATACTGGAGAAAAACCCTATATATGCAATGAATGTGGAAAAGGCTTCATCCAAAAGGGCAACCT
CCTTATTCATCGACGTACTCACACTGGAGAGAAACCCTATGTATGCAATGAATGTGGGAAAGGCTTCAGC
CAGAAGACATGTTTAATATCCCATCAGAGATTTCACACAGGAAAGACACCCTTTGTATGTACTGAGTGTG
GAAAATCCTGCTCACACAAGTCAGGTCTCATTAACCACCAGAGAATTCACACAGGAGAGAAACCCTATAC
ATGCAGTGACTGTGGGAAAGCTTTCAGAGATAAATCATGTCTCAACAGACATCGGAGAACTCATACAGGG
GAGAGACCGTATGGATGCTCTGATTGTGGGAAAGCTTTCTCCCACTTGTCATGCCTTGTTTATCATAAGG
GAATGCTGCATGCAAGAGAGAAATGTGTAGGTTCAGTCAAATTGGAAAATCCTTGCTCAGAGAGTCATAG
CTTATCACATACACGTGATCTCATACAGGATAAAGACTCTGTTAACATGGTGACTCTGCAGATGCCTTCT
GTGGCAGCTCAGACCTCATTAACTAACAGTGCGTTCCAAGCAGAGAGCAAAGTAGCCATTGTGAGCCAGC
CTGTTGCCAGAAGTTCAGTCTCAGCAGATAGTAGAATTTGCACAGAATAGTAATGAACTAGTCCGTAACT
TGAAAGTATTTCGATTTCTTGGCTTTATATATCTTGTGGAAAGGACGACGAGCCAAACCCTCGGACGTAA
TAACGCGTTAAGTCGACAATCAACCTCTGGATTACAAAATTTGTGAAAGATTGACTGGTATTCTTAACTA
TGTTGCTCCTTTTACGCTATGTGGATACGCTGCTTTAATGCCTTTGTATCATGCTATTGCTTCCCGTATG
GCTTTCATTTTCTCCTCCTTGTATAAATCCTGGTTGCTGTCTCTTTATGAGGAGTTGTGGCCCGTTGTCA
GGCAACGTGGCGTGGTGTGCACTGTGTTTGCTGACGCAACCCCCACTGGTTGGGGCATTGCCACCACCTG
TCAGCTCCTTTCCGGGACTTTCGCTTTCCCCCTCCCTATTGCCACGGCGGAACTCATCGCCGCCTGCCTT
GCCCGCTGCTGGACAGGGGCTCGGCTGTTGGGCACTGACAATTCCGTGGTGTTGTCGGGGAAATCATCGT
CCTTTCCTTGGCTGCTCGCCTGTGTTGCCACCTGGATTCTGCGCGGGACGTCCTTCTGCTACGTCCCTTC
GGCCCTCAATCCAGCGGACCTTCCTTCCCGCGGCCTGCTGCCGGCTCTGCGGCCTCTTCCGCGTCTTCGC
CTTCGCCCTCAGACGAGTCGGATCTCCCTTTGGGCCGCCTCCCCGCGTCGACTTTAAGACCAATGACTTA
CAAGGCAGCTGTAGATCTTAGCCACTTTTTAAAAGAAAAGGGGGGACTGGAAGGGCTAATTCACTCCCAA
CGAAGACAAGATCTGCTTTTTGCTTGTACTGGGTCTCTCTGGTTAGACCAGATCTGAGCCTGGGAGCTCT
CTGGCTAACTAGGGAACCCACTGCTTAAGCCTCAATAAAGCTTGCCTTGAGTGCTTCAAGTAGTGTGTGC
CCGTCTGTTGTGTGACTCTGGTAACTAGAGATCCCTCAGACCCTTTTAGTCAGTGTGGAAAATCTCTAGC
AGTACGTATAGTAGTTCATGTCATCTTATTATTCAGTATTTATAACTTGCAAAGAAATGAATATCAGAGA
GTGAGAGGAACTTGTTTATTGCAGCTTATAATGGTTACAAATAAAGCAATAGCATCACAAATTTCACAAA
TAAAGCATTTTTTTCACTGCATTCTAGTTGTGGTTTGTCCAAACTCATCAATGTATCTTATCATGTCTGG
CTCTAGCTATCCCGCCCCTAACTCCGCCCATCCCGCCCCTAACTCCGCCCAGTTCCGCCCATTCTCCGCC
CCATGGCTGACTAATTTTTTTTATTTATGCAGAGGCCGAGGCCGCCTCGGCCTCTGAGCTATTCCAGAAG
TAGTGAGGAGGCTTTTTTGGAGGCCTAGGGACGTACCCAATTCGCCCTATAGTGAGTCGTATTACGCGCG
CTCACTGGCCGTCGTTTTACAACGTCGTGACTGGGAAAACCCTGGCGTTACCCAACTTAATCGCCTTGCA
GCACATCCCCCTTTCGCCAGCTGGCGTAATAGCGAAGAGGCCCGCACCGATCGCCCTTCCCAACAGTTGC
GCAGCCTGAATGGCGAATGGG
[124 nt withheld, positions 7442-7565]
C
[91 nt withheld, positions 7567-7657]
A
[49 nt withheld, positions 7659-7707]
CCTTTGACGTTGGAGTCCACGTTCTTT
[37 nt withheld, positions 7735-7771]
ACCCTATCTCGGTCTATTCTTTTGATTTATAAGGGATTTTGCCGATTTCGGCCTATTGGTTAAAAAATGA
GCTGATTTAACAAAAATTTAACGCGAATTTTAACAAAATATTAACGCTTACAATTTAGGTGGCACTTTTC
GGGGAAATGTGCGCGGAACCCCTATTTGTTTATTTTTCTAAATACATTCAAATATGTATCCGCTCATGAG
ACAATAACCCTGATAAATGCTTCAATAATATTGAAAAAGGAAGAGTATGAGTATTCAACATTTCCGTGTC
GCCCTTATTCCCTTTTTTGCGGCATTTTGCCTTCCTGTTTTTGCTCACCCAGAAACGCTGGTGAAAGTAA
AAGATGCTGAAGATCAGTTGGGTGCACGAGTGGGTTACATCGAACTGGATCTCAACAGCGGTAAGATCCT
TGAGAGTTTTCGCCCCGAAGAACGTTTTCCAATGATGAGCACTTTTAAAGTTCTGCTATGTGGCGCGGTA
TTATCCCGTATTGACGCCGGGCAAGAGCAACTCGGTCGCCGCATACACTATTCTCAGAATGACTTGGTTG
AGTACTCACCAGTCACAGAAAAGCATCTTACGGATGGCATGACAGTAAGAGAATTATGCAGTGCTGCCAT
AACCATGAGTGATAACACTGCGGCCAACTTACTTCTGACAACGATCGGAGGACCGAAGGAGCTAACCGCT
TTTTTGCACAACATGGGGGATCATGTAACTCGCCTTGATCGTTGGGAACCGGAGCTGAATGAAGCCATAC
CAAACGACGAGCGTGACACCACGATGCCTGTAGCAATGGCAACAACGTTGCGCAAACTATTAACTGGCGA
ACTACTTACTCTAGCTTCCCGGCAACAATTAATAGACTGGATGGAGGCGGATAAAGTTGCAGGACCACTT
CTGCGCTCGGCCCTTCCGGCTGGCTGGTTTATTGCTGATAAATCTGGAGCCGGTGAGCGTGGGTCTCGCG
GTATCATTGCAGCACTGGGGCCAGATGGTAAGCCCTCCCGTATCGTAGTTATCTACACGACGGGGAGTCA
GGCAACTATGGATGAACGAAATAGACAGATCGCTGAGATAGGTGCCTCACTGATTAAGCATTGGTAACTG
TCAGACCAAGTTTACTCATATATACTTTAGATTGATTTAAAACTTCATTTTTAATTTAAAAGGATCTAGG
TGAAGATCCTTTTTGATAATCTCATGACCAAAATCCCTTAACGTGAGTTTTCGTTCCACTGAGCGTCAGA
CCCCGTAGAAAAGATCAAAGGATCTTCTTGAGATCCTTTTTTTCTGCGCGTAATCTGCTGCTTGCAAACA
AAAAAACCACCGCTACCAGCGGTGGTTTGTTTGCCGGATCAAGAGCTACCAACTCTTTTTCCGAAGGTAA
CTGGCTTCAGCAGAGCGCAGATACCAAATACTGTTCTTCTAGTGTAGCCGTAGTTAGGCCACCACTTCAA
GAACTCTGTAGCACCGCCTACATACCTCGCTCTGCTAATCCTGTTACCAGTGGCTGCTGCCAGTGGCGAT
AAGTCGTGTCTTACCGGGTTGGACTCAAGACGATAGTTACCGGATAAGGCGCAGCGGTCGGGCTGAACGG
GGGGTTCGTGCACACAGCCCAGCTTGGAGCGAACGACCTACACCGAACTGAGATACCTACAGCGTGAGCT
ATGAGAAAGCGCCACGCTTCCCGAAGGGAGAAAGGCGGACAGGTATCCGGTAAGCGGCAGGGTCGGAACA
GGAGAGCGCACGAGGGAGCTTCCAGGGGGAAACGCCTGGTATCTTTATAGTCCTGTCGGGTTTCGCCACC
TCTGACTTGAGCGTCGATTTTTGTGATGCTCGTCAGGGGGGCGGAGCCTATGGAAAAACGCCAGCAACGC
GGCCTTTTTACGGTTCCTGGCCTTTTGCTGGCCTTTTGCTCACATGTTCTTTCCTGCGTTATCCCCTGAT
TCTGTGGATAACCGTATTACCGCCTTTGAGTGAGCTGATACCGCTCGCCGCAGCCGAACGACCGAGCGCA
GCGAGTCAGTGAGCGAGGAAGCGGAAGAGCGCCCAATACGCAAACCGCCTCTCCCCGCGCGTTGGCCGAT
TCATTAATGCAGCTGGCACGACAGGTTTCCCGACTGGAAAGCGGGCAGTGAGCGCAACGCAATTAATGTG
AGTTAGCTCACTCATTAGGCACCCCAGGCTTTACACTTTATGCTTCCGGCTCGTATGTTGTGTGGAATTG
TGAGCGGATAACAATTTCACACAGGAAACAGCTATGACCATGATTACGCCAAGCGCGCAATTAACCCTCA
CTAAAGGGAACAAAAGCTGGAGCTGCAAGC
