>Addgene plasmid #144069 | TFORF0555 | depositor partial sequence | sequence record 284331 | Insert
ACCGCCACCATGTTGGAGAACTATAGCAACCTCGTGTCAGTGGGGTATCAAGCCAGCAAACCAGATGCAC
TCTTCAAGTTGGAACAAGGAGAGCCATGGACAGTAGAAAATGAAATCCACAGCCAAATCTGTCCAGAAAT
CAAGAAAGTTGACAATCATCTACAGATGCACTCACAAAAGCAAAGATGTCTGAAGAGAGTGGAACAATGC
CATAAACATAATGCATTTGGAAACATCATTCATCAGAGGAAAAGTGATTTTCCTTTAAGGCAAAATCATG
ATACATTTGACTTACATGGGAAAATACTGAAATCAAATTTAAGTTTAGTCAACCAGAACAAAAGGTATGA
AATCAAGAATTCTGTGGGGGTTAATGGAGATGGGAAATCCTTCCTTCATGCCAAGCATGAACAATTTCAT
AATGAAATGAACTTCCCCGAAGGTGGAAATTCTGTGAATACAAATTCACAATTCATTAAGCATCAGCGAA
CTCAAAACATAGATAAACCCCATGTATGCACTGAGTGTGGGAAGGCTTTCCTCAAGAAGTCTCGCCTCAT
CTATCATCAGAGAGTTCACACTGGGGAGAAACCTCATGGATGCAGTATATGTGGGAAAGCCTTCTCCAGA
AAGTCCGGGCTCACTGAACACCAGAGAAACCACACAGGAGAGAAACCCTATGAATGCACTGAATGTGACA
AAGCATTCCGCTGGAAATCACAGCTCAATGCACACCAGAAAATTCATACAGGAGAGAAGTCATATATATG
CAGTGATTGTGGAAAAGGCTTCATCAAGAAGTCTCGGCTCATTAATCATCAGAGAGTTCATACAGGAGAG
AAACCACATGGATGCAGCCTGTGTGGGAAGGCCTTCTCCAAAAGGTCCAGGCTCACTGAACACCAGAGAA
CTCATACAGGAGAGAAACCCTATGAATGCACTGAATGTGACAAAGCATTCCGCTGGAAATCACAGCTCAA
TGCACATCAGAAAGCTCACACAGGAGAGAAGTCATATATATGCCGTGATTGTGGAAAAGGCTTCATTCAG
AAGGGAAATCTCATTGTACATCAGCGAATTCATACTGGAGAAAAACCCTATATATGCAATGAATGTGGAA
AAGGCTTCATCCAAAAGGGCAACCTCCTTATTCATCGACGTACTCACACTGGAGAGAAACCCTATGTATG
CAATGAATGTGGGAAAGGCTTCAGCCAGAAGACATGTTTAATATCCCATCAGAGATTTCACACAGGAAAG
ACACCCTTTGTATGTACTGAGTGTGGAAAATCCTGCTCACACAAGTCAGGTCTCATTAACCACCAGAGAA
TTCACACAGGAGAGAAACCCTATACATGCAGTGACTGTGGGAAAGCTTTCAGAGATAAATCATGTCTCAA
CAGACATCGGAGAACTCATACAGGGGAGAGACCGTATGGATGCTCTGATTGTGGGAAAGCTTTCTCCCAC
TTGTCATGCCTTGTTTATCATAAGGGAATGCTGCATGCAAGAGAGAAATGTGTAGGTTCAGTCAAATTGG
AAAATCCTTGCTCAGAGAGTCATAGCTTATCACATACACGTGATCTCATACAGGATAAAGACTCTGTTAA
CATGGTGACTCTGCAGATGCCTTCTGTGGCAGCTCAGACCTCATTAACTAACAGTGCGTTCCAAGCAGAG
AGCAAAGTAGCCATTGTGAGCCAGCCTGTTGCCAGAAGTTCAGTCTCAGCAGATAGTAGAATTTGCACAG
AATAGTAATGAACTAGTCCGTAACTTGAAAGTATTTCGATTTCTTGGCTTTATATATCTTGTGGAAAGGA
CGACGAGCCAAACCCTCGGACGTAATA
