>Addgene plasmid #144069 | TFORF0555 | depositor partial sequence | sequence record 284332 | Barcode
CGAGCCAAACCCTCGGACGTAATA
